Addgene plasmid #200345: pSAH71 - [AWAp | wrmScarlet | tbb-2 UTR]
Purpose: mScarlet BioPart for AWA neurons. (1) Mark neurons or (2) cell-specific expression of transgenes (N or C-terminal fusions, or untagged). Compatible with single-copy insertion (MosTI) or arrays.
Depositing lab: Christian Froekjaer-Jensen. Depositing organization: King Abdullah University of Science and Technology (KAUST).
Backbone
  Vector backbone: Twist Amp High
  Backbone manufacturer: Twist Biosciences
  Vector type: Worm Expression
Growth in bacteria
  Bacterial resistance: Ampicillin, 100 μg/mL
  Growth temperature: 37°C
  Growth strain: DH5alpha
  Copy number: High Copy
Gene/Insert
  Gene/Insert name: [AWAp | wrmScarlet | tbb-2 UTR]
  Species: C. elegans (nematode)
  Promoter: WBGene00003856, odr-10
  Cloning method: Restriction Enzyme; 5′ cloning site Unknown (unknown if destroyed)
Terms and licenses: Academic/Nonprofit Terms; Industry Terms: Not Available to Industry
Depositor comments: See www.wormbuilder.org/BioParts for more information.
How to cite: pSAH71 - [AWAp | wrmScarlet | tbb-2 UTR] was a gift from Christian Froekjaer-Jensen (Addgene plasmid # 200345 ; http://n2t.net/addgene:200345 ; RRID:Addgene_200345)
