[The description below was written by a language model from this plasmid's Addgene catalogue record and pLannotate feature annotations shown in this document.]
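Description:
pSAH71 is a C. elegans expression plasmid built on the synthetic Twist Amp High backbone, one of a set of modular "BioPart" constructs for labelling or driving expression in defined neurons. It is propagated in E. coli as a high-copy plasmid through a ColE1/pUC-type origin and is selected with ampicillin via the β-lactamase gene and its native promoter. The 4,645 nt sequence also carries small backbone remnants, namely an attB1 Gateway site and a short lacZα fragment, whose function here is not stated in the record.

The payload is a three-part cassette. An AWA-specific promoter, recorded as that of odr-10, drives wrmScarlet, a worm-adapted version of the red fluorescent protein mScarlet, and is followed by the tbb-2 (β-tubulin) 3′ UTR/terminator for transcript processing. The promoter itself was not picked up by the automated annotation, but it presumably lies in the unannotated region upstream of the fluorophore. mScarlet is annotated as two separate fragments with a short gap between them, which is consistent with an intron interrupting the coding sequence, although the record does not say so.

The annotation also detects a partial unc-119 coding segment and a loxP site spanning the sequence origin. A partial unc-119 fragment would fit the stated compatibility with MosTI single-copy insertion, but the record does not explain the role of either element.

According to the depositor, the plasmid can be used to mark AWA olfactory neurons with red fluorescence. It can also serve as a cell-specific expression module for transgenes, as N- or C-terminal wrmScarlet fusions or untagged. Delivery can be by single-copy MosTI integration or as extrachromosomal arrays.
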