Features (pLannotate 1.2.2; 10 found; start..end, strand, type, name):
    466..867     +  CDS            mScarlet (fragment): mScarlet is a basic (constitutively fluorescent) red fluorescent protein published in 2016, derived from synthetic construct. It has moderate acid sensitivity.
    921..1343    +  CDS            mScarlet (fragment): mScarlet is a basic (constitutively fluorescent) red fluorescent protein published in 2016, derived from synthetic construct. It has moderate acid sensitivity.
   1366..1535    +  terminator     tbb-2 terminator (fragment): tbb-2; transcription terminator for the C. elegans tubulin beta-2 gene
   2084..2672    -  rep_origin     ori: high-copy-number ColE1/pMB1/pBR322/pUC origin of replication
   2789..2813    -  protein_bind   attB1: mutant version of attB; recombination site for the Gateway® BP reaction BP Clonase™
   2913..3773    -  CDS            AmpR: β-lactamase; bla; confers resistance to ampicillin, carbenicillin, and related antibiotics
   3774..3878    -  promoter       AmpR promoter: bla
   3965..4008    -  CDS            lacZα (fragment): LacZα fragment of β-galactosidase; lacZ fragment
   4063..4515    +  CDS            unc-119 (fragment): UN119_CAEEL - Experimental evidence at protein level: Swiss-Prot protein existence level 1. Myristoyl-binding protein that acts as a cargo adapter: specifically binds the myristoyl moiety of a subset of N-terminally myristoylated proteins and is required for their localization. Plays a key role in ciliary membrane localization of proteins. Required for the establishment or function of the nervous system. From Caenorhabditis elegans.
   4632..20      +  protein_bind   loxP (across the origin): Cre-mediated recombination occurs in the 8-bp core sequence (GCATACAT). Cre recombinase
>Addgene plasmid #200345 | pSAH71 - [AWAp | wrmScarlet | tbb-2 UTR] | addgene full sequence | sequence record 396807 | Addgene NGS Result
CATACATTATACGAAGTTATGATATCAAAAATGATTACGCCAAGCTGTAAGTTTAAACATGATCTTACTA
ACTAACTATTCTCATTTAAATTTTCAGAGCTTAAAAATGGCTGAAATCACTCACAACGATGGATACGCTA
ATGCCATTGGAATAATAAATTCAATATATTTTCCCAATTCTGAATTTGTGGATACAAACGTATTATTTTT
AACTGAATACCTCGTGAAATCAGATTTCAGATTTTGAAAACAATATATCTGACTATAAGTTGCGTATGTA
GACAAATTCCAGGAAAATAATGGCTCAAACGACACGCCCCTGGCTTCAAGTTACTATAAAATAGGTTAGG
AACAAAGCACATATAACCATGTATTCAGTTTAATTAATTTTTTGTTGGCGGTGGCATGAAATTCTCATAA
TTTCATTAAGATACCTTACAGAAAAAGAGACCAAAAATGGGGCCCGTTTCAAAGGGAGAGGCCGTTATAA
AAGAATTTATGCGTTTCAAGGTCCACATGGAGGGATCCATGAACGGACACGAGTTCGAGATCGAGGGAGA
GGGAGAGGGACGTCCATACGAGGGAACCCAAACCGCCAAGGTGAGTTTTATTATCGATTTTCGGGATTTT
CTACTTGTAATTACCTTTTGTTTTTAATAAGTTGCTTTTTTCCAGCTCAAGGTCACCAAGGGAGGACCAC
TCCCATTCTCCTGGGACATCCTCTCCCCACAATTCATGTACGGATCCCGTGCCTTCACCAAGCACCCAGC
CGACATCCCAGACTACTACAAGCAATCCTTCCCAGAGGGATTCAAGTGGGAGCGTGTCATGAACTTCGAG
GACGGAGGAGCCGTCACCGTCACCCAAGGTAGGTTTTCAGTTTCAATTTTTGTTGCAACTACCTCAACTC
TATGTTTTCAGACACCTCCCTCGAGGACGGAACCCTCATCTACAAGGTCAAGCTCCGTGGAACCAACTTC
CCACCAGACGGACCAGTCATGCAAAAGAAGACCATGGGATGGGAGGCCTCCACCGAGCGACTCTACCCAG
AGGACGGAGTCCTCAAGGGAGACATCAAGGTAAATTTTTCAAGCTTCTAAATTCCAAAATAAACCATTTT
AATTTCTTAATTCCAGATGGCCCTCCGGCTCAAGGACGGAGGACGTTACCTCGCCGACTTCAAGACCACC
TACAAGGCCAAGAAGCCAGTCCAAATGCCAGGAGCCTACAACGTCGACCGTAAGCTCGACATCACCTCCC
ACAACGAGGACTACACCGTCGTCGAGCAATACGAGCGTTCCGAGGGACGTCACTCCACCGGAGGAATGGA
CGAGCTCTACAAGCCCGGGTGATGGTCTCTGAGCTATGCAAAATCCTTTCAAGCATTCCCTTCTTCTCTA
TCACTCTTCTTTCTTTTTGTCAAAAAATTCTCTCGCTAATTTATTTGCTTTTTTAATGTTATTATTTTAT
GACTTTTTATAGTCACTGAAAAGTTTGCATCTGAGTGAAGTGAATGCTATCAAAATGTGATTCTGATATC
CAGGAAACGGAGAATCTGTGCGGCAATGTCTTATCATTTGAAACGCGCCGTATCGATGCTGACATCATGC
GGCTCCCGTGTTAGTCGAGAAGATGGGTACGGGCCTTTATTCATCCAACACTCTACGGCTTCTTCAAGAG
CTAGTAGGGCACCCTGTAGTTGGAAAGGGATTATTTCGTATGGCGAGCCCATACCGTCTTTCTTGCGGAA
GCTTAACACGATAGGAAGTTGGATAGTTTCGAACGATGGTTCCATACGGAACGCTGTCTCAAGGATGAGT
CTGACGGAGTGTAACTCGAAGGCTAGGTGGAGGCTCAGTGATGATAAGTCTGCGATGGTGGATGCATGTG
TCATGGTCATAGCTGTTTCCTGTGTGAAATTGTTATCCGCTCAGAGGGCACAATCCTATTCCGCGCTATC
CGACAATCTCCAAGACATTAGGTGGAGTTCAGTTCGGCGTATGGCATATGTCGCTGGAAAGAACATGTGA
GCAAAAGGCCAGCAAAAGGCCAGGAACCGTAAAAAGGCCGCGTTGCTGGCGTTTTTCCATAGGCTCCGCC
CCCCTGACGAGCATCACAAAAATCGACGCTCAAGTCAGAGGTGGCGAAACCCGACAGGACTATAAAGATA
CCAGGCGTTTCCCCCTGGAAGCTCCCTCGTGCGCTCTCCTGTTCCGACCCTGCCGCTTACCGGATACCTG
TCCGCCTTTCTCCCTTCGGGAAGCGTGGCGCTTTCTCATAGCTCACGCTGTAGGTATCTCAGTTCGGTGT
AGGTCGTTCGCTCCAAGCTGGGCTGTGTGCACGAACCCCCCGTTCAGCCCGACCGCTGCGCCTTATCCGG
TAACTATCGTCTTGAGTCCAACCCGGTAAGACACGACTTATCGCCACTGGCAGCAGCCACTGGTAACAGG
ATTAGCAGAGCGAGGTATGTAGGCGGTGCTACAGAGTTCTTGAAGTGGTGGCCTAACTACGGCTACACTA
GAAGAACAGTATTTGGTATCTGCGCTCTGCTGAAGCCAGTTACCTTCGGAAAAAGAGTTGGTAGCTCTTG
ATCCGGCAAACAAACCACCGCTGGTAGCGGTGGTTTTTTTGTTTGCAAGCAGCAGATTACGCGCAGAAAA
AAAGGATCTCAAGAAGATCCTTTGATCTTTTCTACGGGGTCTGACGCTCTATTCAACAAAGCCGCCGTCC
CGTCAAGTCAGCGTAAATGGGTAGGGGGCTTCAAATCGTCCTCGTGATACCAATTCGGAGCCTGCTTTTT
TGTACAAACTTGTTGATAATGGCAATTCAAGGATCTTCACCTAGATCCTTTTAAATTAAAAATGAAGTTT
TAAATCAATCTAAAGTATATATGAGTAAACTTGGTCTGACAGTTACCAATGCTTAATCAGTGAGGCACCT
ATCTCAGCGATCTGTCTATTTCGTTCATCCATAGTTGCCTGACTCCCCGTCGTGTAGATAACTACGATAC
GGGAGGGCTTACCATCTGGCCCCAGTGCTGCAATGATACCGCGAGAGCCACGCTCACCGGCTCCAGATTT
ATCAGCAATAAACCAGCCAGCCGGAAGGGCCGAGCGCAGAAGTGGTCCTGCAACTTTATCCGCCTCCATC
CAGTCTATTAATTGTTGCCGGGAAGCTAGAGTAAGTAGTTCGCCAGTTAATAGTTTGCGCAACGTTGTTG
CCATTGCTACAGGCATCGTGGTGTCACGCTCGTCGTTTGGTATGGCTTCATTCAGCTCCGGTTCCCAACG
ATCAAGGCGAGTTACATGATCCCCCATGTTGTGCAAAAAAGCGGTTAGCTCCTTCGGTCCTCCGATCGTT
GTCAGAAGTAAGTTGGCCGCAGTGTTATCACTCATGGTTATGGCAGCACTGCATAATTCTCTTACTGTCA
TGCCATCCGTAAGATGCTTTTCTGTGACTGGTGAGTACTCAACCAAGTCATTCTGAGAATAGTGTATGCG
GCGACCGAGTTGCTCTTGCCCGGCGTCAATACGGGATAATACCGCGCCACATAGCAGAACTTTAAAAGTG
CTCATCATTGGAAAACGTTCTTCGGGGCGAAAACTCTCAAGGATCTTACCGCTGTTGAGATCCAGTTCGA
TGTAACCCACTCGTGCACCCAACTGATCTTCAGCATCTTTTACTTTCACCAGCGTTTCTGGGTGAGCAAA
AACAGGAAGGCAAAATGCCGCAAAAAAGGGAATAAGGGCGACACGGAAATGTTGAATACTCATACTCTTC
CTTTTTCAATATTATTGAAGCATTTATCAGGGTTATTGTCTCATGAGCGGATACATATTTGAATGTATTT
AGAAAAATAAACAAATAGGGGTTCCGCGCACATTTCCCCGAAAAGTGCCAGATACCTGAAACAAAACCCA
TCGTACGGCCAAGGAAGTCTCCAATAACTGTGATCCACCACAAGCGCCAGGGTTTTCCCAGTCACGACGT
TGTAAAACGACGGCCAGTCATGCATAATCCGCACGCATCTGGAATAAGGAAGTGCCATTCCGCCTGACCT
AAGTGCTTTTCGAGATCGCCAAACCGGAGAACGATCAGGAGAATGATGAGTCGCCACAGGAGTCGGCAAG
ATACGTGCGTTATAGATTTGCTCCAAACTTTTTGAAACTCAAAACGGTCGGAGCAACTGTGGAATTCAAA
GTAGGAGACATCCCAATCCATCATTTCCGAATGATCGAACGTCACTTCTTCAAAGATCGCCTTCTGAAGT
GTTTTGACTTTGAATTCGGATTCTGTATTCCGAATTCACGAAACAACTGTGAACATATCTATGAGTTCCC
TCAACTCTCTCAACAACTCAGTGAGTCATTATTCTAAAAAGTACAATTCAAAAGACTAATCTCTTTTTCA
GTGGACGACATGATCAACAATCCAAACGAGACTCGTTCTGACAGCTTCTATTTCGTCGATAACAAACTCG
TCATGCACAACAAAGCCGACTACTCATATGATGCATAAATCTTCATTGTTGAGTTTATCTTGTTGATTTT
TGAATAAATTATCAACTCTTTACTTTTTAATGGGTTATGAAATAAATAAACATTGAAAACTGATAAACAA
CGTTCATCTCTATAACTTCGTATAG
